>Addgene plasmid #27847 | pUT1681-HQ858765 | depositor full sequence | sequence record 13121 | Author sequence
CAAATAATGATTTTATTTTGACTGATAGTGACCTGTTCGTTGCAACAAATTGATGAGCAATGCTTTTTTA
TAATGCCAACTTTGTACAAAAAAGCAGGCTCCGCGGCCGCCTTGTTTAACTTTAAGAAGGAGCCCTTCAC
CATGGCGGGAGATCCGGCCGCCGGGGTCGGCGGCAACGCCCACCCCGCGTCGGGGAGCAAGAGCTCCCGC
TCGTCGACGCGGCACCGTCAGTTCCGCGACCGAGCCAAGGTCCGAGTCGACGACCTACAAGAGATGTTCT
GCGGCCTCCAATCCGCTCGCAAGGAGAGCCGCTCCGCCGACGCCGCTGTCCTCGAGGAGCAGGTCCACCA
GATGCTCCGCGAGTGGCGTGCCGAGCTCAGCGTCCCATCCCCGGCTTCCTCTCTCCAGAACTCGCAGGGG
AACAACCGGGAGGCTTCGGATCCACCGTCGGATACGCTGCGACTGCTGCAGCTGGCGGTGCCCGAGGAGG
AGGACGATGCCAGCAGTAAGCTCCTGGTGCCCCCTTCTCGTCAGACCCACGAGCACGGGCAGGACAGCAG
GATGGCCAATACTGATCAGCAGTGTGAAGCTATAGATGGGGGCACTGCTCCTGCGCAGCACTCTCTAGGT
CAGGGAGTGGATGGAGATTGTGGAGAAGTGTCTTCTGTTGCTAATGCAATGTTCAATCATCGGATGTACT
ATACAGACTATGAACTTAATATTGATGATTTTCTGTGTGGTGATGGTTACAAAATAAATATTTCTGGTTC
TAATGAAGATCAGTTCAATAATCTGCATGGGATTGGCCAGTTGGGACATCAACAGTTTGATTTGCCATTA
GATTTGCCACCTACTCATTCATATGCTGATGCAAATAACTCTGAGCAAAATACTGGAGATGTTTTTGTTC
ACATGTCAGACTTGCTTACAACAATATGGCCGTCACCCTCTCAGTATTTGGGGCCAAAATGTGCACTTTG
GGACTGTGGTAGGCCAGCTGGAGGGACAGAAGACTCTGGAGATTACTGCAACCCTTACCATGCTGGTTTG
GCTTTGAATGATGATGGTCTTCTTGGGATAAGACCTGTGATGCGTCCAAGAGGTATTGATTTGAAAGATG
GGCCACTATTTGCTGCTCTCATTGCAAAAGTTCAAGGAAAGAACGTTGGTATTCCTGTGTGTGGAGGCGC
TGCTACGTCTAAATCCCCATGGAATGCACCTGAACTTTTCGATCTTTCTCTTCTGGAGGGTGAATCTCTT
AGAGAATGGTTGTTCTTTGATACTCCAAGAAGAGCATTTGAGAGTGGCAACCGGAAGCAGAGGTCATTGC
CGGATTACGGTGGTCGTGGGTGGCATGAATCAAGGAAGCTGGTAATGAAAGATTTCGCAGGTCTGAAGAG
GTCCTATTACATGGACCCACAACCATCAAGCAGCCATGAGTGGCATCTTTTCGAGTATGAGATCAATGCT
TCTGATGCCCTCGCCTTGTACCGTCTTGAGTACAAGTCCTCTGACCCCAAAAAGGGTGCTGCTAAGTCAA
AACTGGCTAGTCCACTGAATGAAATCCGGCAGCGAATGGGCAGGCTGACTGCAGACAGCCCTGTGGAAAA
CAAGCGGACTGCTAGGAGCAAGCCAAAGGCTAACCAGAACCAGAAGGATACCAATGCAAATACCCGTCCA
CATGTTAACACTCCCAATCAAGTTAATGCTCCAAATGCTTATCAGACAACGCAGCAGGTGAACCAAATGG
CATTTCTGAATGGAAACGTTGTTTATGGACCTCACCTTCCACATTCTGAAAGCGTCGTCTATGGACCTCA
TCTTCCACATTCTGAAAACGTTGTCTACGGACCTCATCTTCCACATTCTGAAAACGTCGTCTATGGACCT
CACCTTCCACAGGGATACTCAGCCGAAGGAAGCAGCTTCTTTTGGAACCCAAGTGACGGGACTAAGGGTG
GGCGCGCCGACCCAGCTTTCTTGTACAAAGTTGGCATTATAAGAAAGCATTGCTTATCAATTTGTTGCAA
CGAACAGGTCACTATCAGTCAAAATAAAATCATTATTTGCCATCCAGCTGATATCCCCTATAGTGAGTCG
TATTACATGGTCATAGCTGTTTCCTGGCAGCTCTGGCCCGTGTCTCAAAATCTCTGATGTTACATTGCAC
AAGATAAAAATATATCATCATGAACAATAAAACTGTCTGCTTACATAAACAGTAATACAAGGGGTGTTAT
GAGCCATATTCAACGGGAAACGTCGAGGCCGCGATTAAATTCCAACATGGATGCTGATTTATATGGGTAT
AAATGGGCTCGCGATAATGTCGGGCAATCAGGTGCGACAATCTATCGCTTGTATGGGAAGCCCGATGCGC
CAGAGTTGTTTCTGAAACATGGCAAAGGTAGCGTTGCCAATGATGTTACAGATGAGATGGTCAGACTAAA
CTGGCTGACGGAATTTATGCCTCTTCCGACCATCAAGCATTTTATCCGTACTCCTGATGATGCATGGTTA
CTCACCACTGCGATCCCCGGAAAAACAGCATTCCAGGTATTAGAAGAATATCCTGATTCAGGTGAAAATA
TTGTTGATGCGCTGGCAGTGTTCCTGCGCCGGTTGCATTCGATTCCTGTTTGTAATTGTCCTTTTAACAG
CGATCGCGTATTTCGTCTCGCTCAGGCGCAATCACGAATGAATAACGGTTTGGTTGATGCGAGTGATTTT
GATGACGAGCGTAATGGCTGGCCTGTTGAACAAGTCTGGAAAGAAATGCATAAACTTTTGCCATTCTCAC
CGGATTCAGTCGTCACTCATGGTGATTTCTCACTTGATAACCTTATTTTTGACGAGGGGAAATTAATAGG
TTGTATTGATGTTGGACGAGTCGGAATCGCAGACCGATACCAGGATCTTGCCATCCTATGGAACTGCCTC
GGTGAGTTTTCTCCTTCATTACAGAAACGGCTTTTTCAAAAATATGGTATTGATAATCCTGATATGAATA
AATTGCAGTTTCATTTGATGCTCGATGAGTTTTTCTAATCAGAATTGGTTAATTGGTTGTAACACTGGCA
GAGCATTACGCTGACTTGACGGGACGGCGCAAGCTCATGACCAAAATCCCTTAACGTGAGTTACGCGTCG
TTCCACTGAGCGTCAGACCCCGTAGAAAAGATCAAAGGATCTTCTTGAGATCCTTTTTTTCTGCGCGTAA
TCTGCTGCTTGCAAACAAAAAAACCACCGCTACCAGCGGTGGTTTGTTTGCCGGATCAAGAGCTACCAAC
TCTTTTTCCGAAGGTAACTGGCTTCAGCAGAGCGCAGATACCAAATACTGTCCTTCTAGTGTAGCCGTAG
TTAGGCCACCACTTCAAGAACTCTGTAGCACCGCCTACATACCTCGCTCTGCTAATCCTGTTACCAGTGG
CTGCTGCCAGTGGCGATAAGTCGTGTCTTACCGGGTTGGACTCAAGACGATAGTTACCGGATAAGGCGCA
GCGGTCGGGCTGAACGGGGGGTTCGTGCACACAGCCCAGCTTGGAGCGAACGACCTACACCGAACTGAGA
TACCTACAGCGTGAGCATTGAGAAAGCGCCACGCTTCCCGAAGGGAGAAAGGCGGACAGGTATCCGGTAA
GCGGCAGGGTCGGAACAGGAGAGCGCACGAGGGAGCTTCCAGGGGGAAACGCCTGGTATCTTTATAGTCC
TGTCGGGTTTCGCCACCTCTGACTTGAGCGTCGATTTTTGTGATGCTCGTCAGGGGGGCGGAGCCTATGG
AAAAACGCCAGCAACGCGGCCTTTTTACGGTTCCTGGCCTTTTGCTGGCCTTTTGCTCACATGTTCTTTC
CTGCGTTATCCCCTGATTCTGTGGATAACCGTATTACCGCCTTTGAGTGAGCTGATACCGCTCGCCGCAG
CCGAACGACCGAGCGCAGCGAGTCAGTGAGCGAGGAAGCGGAAGAGCGCCCAATACGCAAACCGCCTCTC
CCCGCGCGTTGGCCGATTCATTAATGCAGCTGGCACGACAGGTTTCCCGACTGGAAAGCGGGCAGTGAGC
GCAACGCAATTAATACGCGTACCGCTAGCCAGGAAGAGTTTGTAGAAACGCAAAAAGGCCATCCGTCAGG
ATGGCCTTCTGCTTAGTTTGATGCCTGGCAGTTTATGGCGGGCGTCCTGCCCGCCACCCTCCGGGCCGTT
GCTTCACAACGTTCAAATCCGCTCCCGGCGGATTTGTCCTACTCAGGAGAGCGTTCACCGACAAACAACA
GATAAAACGAAAGGCCCAGTCTTCCGACTGAGCCTTTCGTTTTATTTGATGCCTGGCAGTTCCCTACTCT
CGCGTTAACGCTAGCATGGATGTTTTCCCAGTCACGACGTTGTAAAACGACGGCCAGTCTTAAGCTCGGG
CCC
Features (pLannotate 1.2.2; 10 found; start..end, strand, type, name):
      1..100     +  protein_bind   attL1: mutant version of attL; recombination site for the Gateway® LR reaction LR Clonase™
    112..132     +  RBS            RBS: efficient ribosome binding site from bacteriophage T7 gene 10 (Olins and Rangwala, 1989)
   1970..2069    -  protein_bind   attL2: mutant version of attL; recombination site for the Gateway® LR reaction LR Clonase™
   2087..2105    -  promoter       T7 promoter: promoter for bacteriophage T7 RNA polymerase
   2239..3048    +  CDS            KanR: aminoglycoside phosphotransferase; aph(3')-Ia; confers resistance to kanamycin in bacteria or G418 (Geneticin®) in eukaryotes
   3195..3783    +  rep_origin     ori: high-copy-number ColE1/pMB1/pBR322/pUC origin of replication
   3966..4058    +  CDS            lacI (fragment): lac repressor; lacI; The lac repressor binds to the lac operator to inhibit transcription in E. coli. This inhibition can be relieved by adding lactose or isopropyl-β-D-thiogalactopyranoside (IPTG).
   4113..4140    -  terminator     rrnB T2 terminator: transcription terminator T2 from the E. coli rrnB gene
   4272..4315    +  terminator     rrnB T1 terminator: Escherichia coli rrnB; transcription terminator T1 from the E. coli rrnB gene
   4362..4398    -  CDS            lacZα (fragment): LacZα fragment of β-galactosidase; lacZ fragment
