[The description below was written by a language model from this plasmid's Addgene catalogue record and pLannotate feature annotations shown in this document.]
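Description:
pUT1681-HQ858765 is a Gateway entry clone built on the commercial pENTR/SD backbone and carries the coding sequence of a maize (Zea mays) VOZ-family transcription factor. It belongs to the Maize TFome, a collection of transcription factor open reading frames assembled for functional genomics. The plasmid is maintained in E. coli under kanamycin selection, conferred by an aph(3')-Ia aminoglycoside phosphotransferase gene, and replicates from a ColE1/pUC-type origin. The catalogue lists the plasmid as low copy, whereas the feature annotation describes this origin as a high-copy type, so the two sources disagree on that point. The total length of about 4.4 kb matches the stated 2.6 kb backbone plus the 1.8 kb insert.

The insert was PCR-amplified from a full-length cDNA template and includes its native stop codon, so C-terminal fusions are not possible after transfer, while N-terminal tags supplied by a destination vector remain compatible. The annotation tool did not label the ORF itself, but it lies in the unannotated interval between the attL1 and attL2 sites. These sites allow an LR Clonase reaction to move the ORF directionally into any Gateway destination vector. Just downstream of attL1 sits the bacteriophage T7 gene 10 ribosome binding site characteristic of the SD version of the backbone, which supports translation initiation in bacterial expression contexts. The rrnB T1 and T2 terminators upstream of the cassette limit read-through transcription from the backbone. A T7 promoter lies outside attL2 in the reverse orientation, and the short lacI and lacZα fragments are backbone remnants. The entry clone has no plant or eukaryotic promoter of its own. It serves as a sequence-verified source for generating expression, yeast hybrid or protein production constructs of this VOZ factor.
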