Addgene plasmid #27847: pUT1681-HQ858765
Depositing lab: John Gray & Erich Grotewold. Depositing organization: University of Toledo. Publication: The Maize TFome--development of a transcription factor open reading frame collection for functional genomics. Burdo B, Gray J, Goetting-Minesky MP, Wittler B, Hunt M, Li T, Velliquette D, Thomas J, Gentzel I, dos Santos Brito M, Mejia-Guerra MK, Connolly LN, Qaisi D, Li W, Casas MI, Doseff AI, Grotewold E. Plant J. 2014 Oct;80(2):356-66. doi: 10.1111/tpj.12623. Epub 2014 Aug 26. PubMed 25053252.
Backbone
  Vector backbone: pENTR/SD
  Backbone manufacturer: Invitrogen
  Backbone size w/o insert (bp): 2601
  Vector type: Entry vector
Growth in bacteria
  Bacterial resistance: Kanamycin, 50 μg/mL
  Growth temperature: 37°C
  Growth strain: DH5alpha
  Growth instructions: E. coli TOP10
  Copy number: Low Copy
Gene/Insert
  Gene/Insert name: VOZ transcription factor from DV516566
  Species: Zea mays
  Insert size (bp): 1812
  GenBank ID: HQ858765
  Cloning method: Restriction Enzyme
  Sequencing primers: 5′ M13 For; 3′ M13 Rev
Terms and licenses: Academic/Nonprofit Terms; Industry Terms: Not Available to Industry
Depositor comments: This CDS was amplified using PCR from a full length cDNA template from the Maize Full-length cDNA Project (www.maizecdna.org) and the PCR product included the stop codon. The PCR product was cloned into a Gateway pENTR/SD vector. Further information on this gene may be obtained at www.grassius.org using the GenBank number. (The second half of the plasmid name is the GenBank Number for the sequence of the insert)
How to cite: pUT1681-HQ858765 was a gift from John Gray & Erich Grotewold (Addgene plasmid # 27847 ; http://n2t.net/addgene:27847 ; RRID:Addgene_27847)
