>Addgene plasmid #27847 | pUT1681-HQ858765 | addgene partial sequence | sequence record 34137 | 27847 with M13pUC-Fwd
ATGATTTTATTTTGACTGATAGTGACCTGTTCGTTGCAACAAATTGATGAGCAATGCTTTTTTATAATGC
CAACTTTGTACAAAAAAGCAGGCTCCGCGGCCGCCTTGTTTAACTTTAAGAAGGAGCCCTTCACCATGGC
GGGAGATCCGGCCGCCGGGGTCGGCGGCAACGCCCACCCCGCGTCGGGGAGCAAGAGCTCCCGCTCGTCG
ACGCGGCACCGTCAGTTCCGCGACCGAGCCAAGGTCCGAGTCGACGACCTACAAGAGATGTTCTGCGGCC
TCCAATCCGCTCGCAAGGAGAGCCGCTCCGCCGACGCCGCTGTCCTCGAGGAGCAGGTCCACCAGATGCT
CCGCGAGTGGCGTGCCGAGCTCAGCGTCCCATCCCCGGCTTCCTCTCTCCAGAACTCGCAGGGGAACAAC
CGGGAGGCTTCGGATCCACCGTCGGATACGCTGCGACTGCTGCAGCTGGCGGTGCCCGAGGAGGAGGACG
ATGCCAGCAGTAAGCTCCTGGTGCCCCCTTCTCGTCAGACCCACGAGCACGGGCAGGACAGCAGGATGGC
CAATACTGATCAGCAGTGTGAAGCTATAGATGGGGGCACTGCTCCTGCGCAGCACTCTCTAGGTCAGGGA
GTGGATGGAGATTGTGGAGAAGTGTCTTCTGTTGCTAATGCAATGTTCAATCATCGGATGTACTATACAG
ACTATGAACTTAATATTGATGATTTTCTGTGTGGTGATGGTTACAAAATAAATATTTCTGGTTCTAATGA
AGATCAGTTCAATAATCTGCATGGGATTGGCCAGTTGGGACATCAACAGTTTGATTTGCCATTAGATTTG
CCACCTACTCATTCATATGCTGATGCAAATAACTCTGAGC
